Addgene plasmid #65270: ST-SBP-EGFP_puromycin
Purpose: ST reporter only ( no hook) (RUSH system)
Depositing lab: Franck Perez. Depositing organization: Institut Curie. Publication: Synchronization of secretory protein traffic in populations of cells. Boncompain G, Divoux S, Gareil N, de Forges H, Lescure A, Latreche L, Mercanti V, Jollivet F, Raposo G, Perez F. Nat Methods. 2012 Mar 11;9(5):493-8. doi: 10.1038/nmeth.1928. PubMed 22406856.
Backbone
  Vector backbone: pIRESpuro3
  Backbone manufacturer: Clontech
  Vector type: Mammalian Expression
  Selectable markers: Puromycin
Growth in bacteria
  Bacterial resistance: Ampicillin, 100 μg/mL
  Growth temperature: 37°C
  Growth strain: DH5alpha
  Copy number: High Copy
Gene/Insert
  Gene/Insert name: truncated sialyltransferase (alt name: ST6GAL1)
  Species: H. sapiens (human)
  Mutation: contains only amino acids 1 to 43 of ST
  Entrez Gene: ST6GAL1 (a.k.a. CDw75, SIAT1, ST6GalI, ST6N)
  Promoter: CMV
  Tag / fusion protein: Streptavidin Binding Protein (SBP) (C terminal on insert); EGFP (C terminal on insert)
  Cloning method: Unknown
  Sequencing primers: 5′ CMV Forward; 3′ EGFP-N
Terms and licenses: Academic/Nonprofit Terms; Industry Terms: Not Available to Industry
Depositor comments: luminal tagging
How to cite: ST-SBP-EGFP_puromycin was a gift from Franck Perez (Addgene plasmid # 65270 ; http://n2t.net/addgene:65270 ; RRID:Addgene_65270)
