[The description below was written by a language model from this plasmid's Addgene catalogue record and pLannotate feature annotations shown in this document.]
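Description:
ST-SBP-EGFP_puromycin is a 6,153 bp mammalian expression plasmid built on the pIRESpuro3 backbone and used as a reporter-only component of the RUSH (retention using selective hooks) system for synchronizing secretory traffic. It is propagated in E. coli through a high-copy ColE1/pUC-type origin with ampicillin resistance (AmpR under its bla promoter). Short annotated fragments such as the truncated HIV-1 LTR, lac promoter/operator, lacI and bom pieces appear to be backbone remnants or partial matches rather than functional parts of the design.

The payload is a single bicistronic transcription unit driven by the CMV immediate early enhancer and promoter. The first open reading frame encodes only amino acids 1 to 43 of human sialyltransferase ST6GAL1, a fragment annotated in the feature table. It is fused at its C terminus to streptavidin binding peptide (SBP) and then EGFP. The SBP is not called out by the annotation, but it presumably lies in the gap between the ST6GAL1 fragment and EGFP. The depositor notes that the tags are luminal. Downstream, a chimeric intron and an EMCV IRES allow translation of puromycin N-acetyltransferase from the same mRNA, so puromycin selection in mammalian cells is linked to reporter expression. An SV40 polyadenylation signal terminates the transcript.

In RUSH, an SBP-tagged reporter is held in a donor compartment by a streptavidin-fused "hook" and released on biotin addition. This plasmid carries no hook, so it expresses the fluorescent ST reporter alone. That makes it suitable as an unretained control, or for pairing with a hook supplied separately, and for generating puromycin-selected cell populations.
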