Features (pLannotate 1.2.2; 20 found; start..end, strand, type, name):
     36..80      -  misc_feature   bom (fragment): basis of mobility region from pBR322
    235..614     +  enhancer       CMV enhancer: human cytomegalovirus immediate early enhancer
    615..818     +  promoter       CMV promoter: human cytomegalovirus (CMV) immediate early promoter
    814..847     +  LTR            5' LTR (truncated) (fragment): truncated 5' long terminal repeat (LTR) from HIV-1
    863..881     +  promoter       T7 promoter: promoter for bacteriophage T7 RNA polymerase
    945..1073    +  CDS            ST6GAL1 (fragment): SIAT1_HUMAN - Also known as SIAT1. Experimental evidence at protein level: Swiss-Prot protein existence level 1. Transfers sialic acid from CMP-sialic acid to galactose- containing acceptor substrates. From Homo sapiens (Human).
   1206..1922    +  CDS            EGFP: EGFP is a basic (constitutively fluorescent) green fluorescent protein published in 1996, derived from Aequorea victoria. It is reported to be a rapidly-maturing weak dimer with moderate acid sensitivity.
   2032..2261    +  intron         chimeric intron: chimera between introns from adenovirus and immunoglobulin heavy chain genes
   2445..2907    +  misc_feature   IRES: internal ribosome entry site (IRES) of the encephalomyocarditis virus (EMCV)
   2940..3539    +  CDS            PuroR: puromycin N-acetyltransferase; pac from Streptomyces alboniger; confers resistance to puromycin
   3666..3750    +  CDS            large T antigen (fragment): large T antigen from SV40 (simian virus 40)
   3773..3894    +  polyA_signal   SV40 poly(A) signal: SV40 polyadenylation signal
   3905..3956    +  polyA_signal   SV40 poly(A) signal (fragment): SV40 polyadenylation signal
   4020..4036    -  protein_bind   lac operator: The lac repressor binds to the lac operator to inhibit transcription in E. coli. This inhibition can be relieved by adding lactose or isopropyl-β-D-thiogalactopyranoside (IPTG). lac repressor encoded by lacI
   4044..4074    -  promoter       lac promoter: promoter for the E. coli lac operon
   4089..4110    -  protein_bind   CAP binding site: CAP binding activates transcription in the presence of cAMP. E. coli catabolite activator protein
   4123..4215    -  CDS            lacI (fragment): lac repressor; lacI; The lac repressor binds to the lac operator to inhibit transcription in E. coli. This inhibition can be relieved by adding lactose or isopropyl-β-D-thiogalactopyranoside (IPTG).
   4398..4986    -  rep_origin     ori: high-copy-number ColE1/pMB1/pBR322/pUC origin of replication
   5157..6017    -  CDS            AmpR: β-lactamase; bla; confers resistance to ampicillin, carbenicillin, and related antibiotics
   6018..6122    -  promoter       AmpR promoter: bla
>Addgene plasmid #65270 | ST-SBP-EGFP_puromycin | depositor full sequence | sequence record 120700 | ST-SBP-EGFP_puromycin sequence 6153 bps
GACGGATCGGGAGATCTCCCGATCCCCTATGGTCGACTCTCAGTACAATCTGCTCTGATGCCGCATAGTT
AAGCCAGTATCTGCTCCCTGCTTGTGTGTTGGAGGTCGCTGAGTAGTGCGCGAGCAAAATTTAAGCTACA
ACAAGGCAAGGCTTGACCGACAATTGCATGAAGAATCTGCTTAGGGTTAGGCGTTTTGCGCTGCTTCGCG
ATGTACGGGCCAGATATACGCGTTGACATTGATTATTGACTAGTTATTAATAGTAATCAATTACGGGGTC
ATTAGTTCATAGCCCATATATGGAGTTCCGCGTTACATAACTTACGGTAAATGGCCCGCCTGGCTGACCG
CCCAACGACCCCCGCCCATTGACGTCAATAATGACGTATGTTCCCATAGTAACGCCAATAGGGACTTTCC
ATTGACGTCAATGGGTGGACTATTTACGGTAAACTGCCCACTTGGCAGTACATCAAGTGTATCATATGCC
AAGTACGCCCCCTATTGACGTCAATGACGGTAAATGGCCCGCCTGGCATTATGCCCAGTACATGACCTTA
TGGGACTTTCCTACTTGGCAGTACATCTACGTATTAGTCATCGCTATTACCATGGTGATGCGGTTTTGGC
AGTACATCAATGGGCGTGGATAGCGGTTTGACTCACGGGGATTTCCAAGTCTCCACCCCATTGACGTCAA
TGGGAGTTTGTTTTGGCACCAAAATCAACGGGACTTTCCAAAATGTCGTAACAACTCCGCCCCATTGACG
CAAATGGGCGGTAGGCGTGTACGGTGGGAGGTCTATATAAGCAGAGCTCTCTGGCTAACTAGAGAACCCA
CTGCTTACTGGCTTATCGAAATTAATACGACTCACTATAGGGAGACCCAAGCTTGGTACCGAGCTCGGAT
CGATATCTGCGGCCTAGCTAGCGGGAGGCGCGCCATGATTCACACCAACCTGAAGAAAAAGTTCAGCTGC
TGCGTCCTGGTCTTTCTTCTGTTTGCAGTCATCTGTGTGTGGAAGGAAAAGAAGAAAGGGAGTTACTATG
ATTCCTTTAAATTGCAAACCAAGGGGAATTCCATGGACGAGAAGACCACTGGTTGGCGAGGTGGACACGT
TGTTGAAGGACTGGCTGGGGAACTTGAACAACTTCGTGCACGACTGGAGCATCACCCACAAGGTCAACGT
GAACCACCTGCAGGTATGGTGAGCAAAGGCGAGGAGCTGTTCACCGGGGTGGTGCCCATCCTGGTCGAGC
TGGACGGCGACGTAAACGGCCACAAGTTCAGCGTGTCCGGCGAGGGCGAGGGCGATGCCACCTACGGCAA
GCTGACCCTGAAGTTCATCTGCACCACCGGCAAGCTGCCCGTGCCCTGGCCCACCCTCGTGACCACCCTG
ACCTACGGCGTGCAGTGCTTCAGCCGCTACCCCGACCACATGAAGCAGCACGACTTCTTCAAGTCCGCCA
TGCCCGAAGGCTACGTCCAGGAGCGCACCATCTTCTTCAAGGACGACGGCAACTACAAGACCCGCGCCGA
GGTGAAGTTCGAGGGCGACACCCTGGTGAACCGCATCGAGCTGAAGGGCATCGACTTCAAGGAGGACGGC
AACATCCTGGGGCACAAGCTGGAGTACAACTACAACAGCCACAACGTCTATATCATGGCCGACAAGCAGA
AGAACGGCATCAAGGTGAACTTCAAGATCCGCCACAACATCGAGGACGGCAGCGTGCAGCTCGCCGACCA
CTACCAGCAGAACACCCCCATCGGCGACGGCCCCGTGCTGCTGCCCGACAACCACTACCTGAGCACCCAG
TCCGCCCTGAGCAAAGACCCCAACGAGAAGCGCGATCACATGGTCCTGCTGGAGTTCGTGACCGCCGCCG
GGATCACTCTCGGCATGGACGAGCTGTACAAGGGCCGGCCTTAAGGCCTCGAGGGCCAATTAATTAAGGA
TCCGCGGCCGCATAGATAACTGATCCAGTGTGCTGGAATTAATTCGCTGTCTGCGAGGGCCAGCTGTTGG
GGTGAGTACTCCCTCTCAAAAGCGGGCATGACTTCTGCGCTAAGATTGTCAGTTTCCAAAAACGAGGAGG
ATTTGATATTCACCTGGCCCGCGGTGATGCCTTTGAGGGTGGCCGCGTCCATCTGGTCAGAAAAGACAAT
CTTTTTGTTGTCAAGCTTGAGGTGTGGCAGGCTTGAGATCTGGCCATACACTTGAGTGACAATGACATCC
ACTTTGCCTTTCTCTCCACAGGTGTCCACTCCCAGGTCCAACTGCAGGTCGAGCATGCATCTAGGGCGGC
CAATTCCGCCCCTCTCCCCCCCCCCCCTCTCCCTCCCCCCCCCCTAACGTTACTGGCCGAAGCCGCTTGG
AATAAGGCCGGTGTGCGTTTGTCTATATGTGATTTTCCACCATATTGCCGTCTTTTGGCAATGTGAGGGC
CCGGAAACCTGGCCCTGTCTTCTTGACGAGCATTCCTAGGGGTCTTTCCCCTCTCGCCAAAGGAATGCAA
GGTCTGTTGAATGTCGTGAAGGAAGCAGTTCCTCTGGAAGCTTCTTGAAGACAAACAACGTCTGTAGCGA
CCCTTTGCAGGCAGCGGAACCCCCCACCTGGCGACAGGTGCCTCTGCGGCCAAAAGCCACGTGTATAAGA
TACACCTGCAAAGGCGGCACAACCCCAGTGCCACGTTGTGAGTTGGATAGTTGTGGAAAGAGTCAAATGG
CTCTCCTCAAGCGTATTCAACAAGGGGCTGAAGGATGCCCAGAAGGTACCCCATTGTATGGGATCTGATC
TGGGGCCTCGGTGCACATGCTTTACATGTGTTTAGTCGAGGTTAAAAAAACGTCTAGGCCCCCCGAACCA
CGGGGACGTGGTTTTCCTTTGAAAAACACGATGATAAGCTTGCCACAACCCACAAGGAGACGACCTTCCA
TGACCGAGTACAAGCCCACGGTGCGCCTCGCCACCCGCGACGACGTCCCCCGGGCCGTACGCACCCTCGC
CGCCGCGTTCGCCGACTACCCCGCCACGCGCCACACCGTCGACCCGGACCGCCACATCGAGCGGGTCACC
GAGCTGCAAGAACTCTTCCTCACGCGCGTCGGGCTCGACATCGGCAAGGTGTGGGTCGCGGACGACGGCG
CCGCGGTGGCGGTCTGGACCACGCCGGAGAGCGTCGAAGCGGGGGCGGTGTTCGCCGAGATCGGCCCGCG
CATGGCCGAGTTGAGCGGTTCCCGGCTGGCCGCGCAGCAACAGATGGAAGGCCTCCTGGCGCCGCACCGG
CCCAAGGAGCCCGCGTGGTTCCTGGCCACCGTCGGCGTCTCGCCCGACCACCAGGGCAAGGGTCTGGGCA
GCGCCGTCGTGCTCCCCGGAGTGGAGGCGGCCGAGCGCGCCGGGGTGCCCGCCTTCCTGGAGACCTCCGC
GCCCCGCAACCTCCCCTTCTACGAGCGGCTCGGCTTCACCGTCACCGCCGACGTCGAGGTGCCCGAAGGA
CCGCGCACCTGGTGCATGACCCGCAAGCCCGGTGCCTGACGCCCGCCCCACGACCCGCAGCGCCCGACCG
AAAGGAGCGCACGACCCCATGGCTCCGACCGAAGCCACCCGGGGCGGCCCCGCCGACCCCGCACCCGCCC
CCGAGGCCCACCGACTCTAGATAACTGATCATAATCAGCCATACCACATTTGTAGAGGTTTTACTTGCTT
TAAAAAACCTCCCACACCTCCCCCTGAACCTGAAACATAAAATGAATGCAATTGTTGTTGTTAACTTGTT
TATTGCAGCTTATAATGGTTACAAATAAAGCAATAGCATCACAAATTTCACAAATAAAGCATTTTTTTCA
CTGCATTCTAGTTGTGGTTTGTCCAAACTCATCAATGTATCTTAACGCGTCGAGTGCATTCTAGTTGTGG
TTTGTCCAAACTCATCAATGTATCTTATCATGTCTGTATACCGTCGACCTCTAGCTAGAGCTTGGCGTAA
TCATGGTCATAGCTGTTTCCTGTGTGAAATTGTTATCCGCTCACAATTCCACACAACATACGAGCCGGAA
GCATAAAGTGTAAAGCCTGGGGTGCCTAATGAGTGAGCTAACTCACATTAATTGCGTTGCGCTCACTGCC
CGCTTTCCAGTCGGGAAACCTGTCGTGCCAGCTGCATTAATGAATCGGCCAACGCGCGGGGAGAGGCGGT
TTGCGTATTGGGCGCTCTTCCGCTTCCTCGCTCACTGACTCGCTGCGCTCGGTCGTTCGGCTGCGGCGAG
CGGTATCAGCTCACTCAAAGGCGGTAATACGGTTATCCACAGAATCAGGGGATAACGCAGGAAAGAACAT
GTGAGCAAAAGGCCAGCAAAAGGCCAGGAACCGTAAAAAGGCCGCGTTGCTGGCGTTTTTCCATAGGCTC
CGCCCCCCTGACGAGCATCACAAAAATCGACGCTCAAGTCAGAGGTGGCGAAACCCGACAGGACTATAAA
GATACCAGGCGTTTCCCCCTGGAAGCTCCCTCGTGCGCTCTCCTGTTCCGACCCTGCCGCTTACCGGATA
CCTGTCCGCCTTTCTCCCTTCGGGAAGCGTGGCGCTTTCTCAATGCTCACGCTGTAGGTATCTCAGTTCG
GTGTAGGTCGTTCGCTCCAAGCTGGGCTGTGTGCACGAACCCCCCGTTCAGCCCGACCGCTGCGCCTTAT
CCGGTAACTATCGTCTTGAGTCCAACCCGGTAAGACACGACTTATCGCCACTGGCAGCAGCCACTGGTAA
CAGGATTAGCAGAGCGAGGTATGTAGGCGGTGCTACAGAGTTCTTGAAGTGGTGGCCTAACTACGGCTAC
ACTAGAAGGACAGTATTTGGTATCTGCGCTCTGCTGAAGCCAGTTACCTTCGGAAAAAGAGTTGGTAGCT
CTTGATCCGGCAAACAAACCACCGCTGGTAGCGGTGGTTTTTTTGTTTGCAAGCAGCAGATTACGCGCAG
AAAAAAAGGATCTCAAGAAGATCCTTTGATCTTTTCTACGGGGTCTGACGCTCAGTGGAACGAAAACTCA
CGTTAAGGGATTTTGGTCATGAGATTATCAAAAAGGATCTTCACCTAGATCCTTTTAAATTAAAAATGAA
GTTTTAAATCAATCTAAAGTATATATGAGTAAACTTGGTCTGACAGTTACCAATGCTTAATCAGTGAGGC
ACCTATCTCAGCGATCTGTCTATTTCGTTCATCCATAGTTGCCTGACTCCCCGTCGTGTAGATAACTACG
ATACGGGAGGGCTTACCATCTGGCCCCAGTGCTGCAATGATACCGCGAGACCCACGCTCACCGGCTCCAG
ATTTATCAGCAATAAACCAGCCAGCCGGAAGGGCCGAGCGCAGAAGTGGTCCTGCAACTTTATCCGCCTC
CATCCAGTCTATTAATTGTTGCCGGGAAGCTAGAGTAAGTAGTTCGCCAGTTAATAGTTTGCGCAACGTT
GTTGCCATTGCTACAGGCATCGTGGTGTCACGCTCGTCGTTTGGTATGGCTTCATTCAGCTCCGGTTCCC
AACGATCAAGGCGAGTTACATGATCCCCCATGTTGTGCAAAAAAGCGGTTAGCTCCTTCGGTCCTCCGAT
CGTTGTCAGAAGTAAGTTGGCCGCAGTGTTATCACTCATGGTTATGGCAGCACTGCATAATTCTCTTACT
GTCATGCCATCCGTAAGATGCTTTTCTGTGACTGGTGAGTACTCAACCAAGTCATTCTGAGAATAGTGTA
TGCGGCGACCGAGTTGCTCTTGCCCGGCGTCAATACGGGATAATACCGCGCCACATAGCAGAACTTTAAA
AGTGCTCATCATTGGAAAACGTTCTTCGGGGCGAAAACTCTCAAGGATCTTACCGCTGTTGAGATCCAGT
TCGATGTAACCCACTCGTGCACCCAACTGATCTTCAGCATCTTTTACTTTCACCAGCGTTTCTGGGTGAG
CAAAAACAGGAAGGCAAAATGCCGCAAAAAAGGGAATAAGGGCGACACGGAAATGTTGAATACTCATACT
CTTCCTTTTTCAATATTATTGAAGCATTTATCAGGGTTATTGTCTCATGAGCGGATACATATTTGAATGT
ATTTAGAAAAATAAACAAATAGGGGTTCCGCGCACATTTCCCCGAAAAGTGCCACCTGACGTC
