>Addgene plasmid #65270 | ST-SBP-EGFP_puromycin | addgene partial sequence | sequence record 115617 | CMV-F 5'-CGCAAATGGGCGGTAGGCGTG-3'
GCAGAGCTCTCTGGCTAACTAGAGAACCCACTGCTTACTGGCTTATCGAAATTAATACGACTCACTATAG
GGAGACCCAAGCTTGGTACCGAGCTCGGATCGATATCTGCGGCCTAGCTAGCGGGAGGCGCGCCATGATT
CACACCAACCTGAAGAAAAAGTTCAGCTGCTGCGTCCTGGTCTTTCTTCTGTTTGCAGTCATCTGTGTGT
GGAAGGAAAAGAAGAAAGGGAGTTACTATGATTCCTTTAAATTGCAAACCAAGGGGAATTCCATGGACGA
GAAGACCACTGGTTGGCGAGGTGGACACGTTGTTGAAGGACTGGCTGGGGAACTTGAACAACTTCGTGCA
CGACTGGAGCATCACCCACAAGGTCAACGTGAACCACCTGCAGGTATGGTGAGCAAAGGCGAGGAGCTGT
TCACCGGGGTGGTGCCCATCCTGGTCGAGCTGGACGGCGACGTAAACGGCCACAAGTTCAGCGTGTCCGG
CGAGGGCGAGGGCGATGCCACCTACGGCAAGCTGACCCTGAAGTTCATCTGCACCACCGGCAAGCTGCCC
GTGCCCTGGCCCACCCTCGTGACCACCCTGACCTACGGCGTGCAGTGCTTCAGCCGCTACCCCGACCACA
TGAAGCAGCACGACTTCTTCAAGTCCGCCATGCCCGAAGGCTACGTCCAGGAGCGCACCATCTTCTTCAA
GGACGACGGCAACTACAAGACCCGCGCCGAGGTGAAGTTCGAGGGCGACACCCTGGTGAACCGCATCGAG
CTGAA
