>Addgene plasmid #65270 | ST-SBP-EGFP_puromycin | addgene partial sequence | sequence record 115620 | synth-int-R 5'-ggagtactcaccccaacagc-3'
TGGATCAGTTATCTATGCGGCCGCGGATCCTTAATTAATTGGCCCTCGAGGCCTTAAGGCCGGCCCTTGT
ACAGCTCGTCCATGCCGAGAGTGATCCCGGCGGCGGTCACGAACTCCAGCAGGACCATGTGATCGCGCTT
CTCGTTGGGGTCTTTGCTCAGGGCGGACTGGGTGCTCAGGTAGTGGTTGTCGGGCAGCAGCACGGGGCCG
TCGCCGATGGGGGTGTTCTGCTGGTAGTGGTCGGCGAGCTGCACGCTGCCGTCCTCGATGTTGTGGCGGA
TCTTGAAGTTCACCTTGATGCCGTTCTTCTGCTTGTCGGCCATGATATAGACGTTGTGGCTGTTGTAGTT
GTACTCCAGCTTGTGCCCCAGGATGTTGCCGTCCTCCTTGAAGTCGATGCCCTTCAGCTCGATGCGGTTC
ACCAGGGTGTCGCCCTCGAACTTCACCTCGGCGCGGGTCTTGTAGTTGCCGTCGTCCTTGAAGAAGATGG
TGCGCTCCTGGACGTAGCCTTCGGGCATGGCGGACTTGAAGAAGTCGTGCTGCTTCATGTGGTCGGGGTA
GCGGCTGAAGCACTGCACGCCGTAGGTCAGGGTGGTCACGAGGGTGGGCCAGGGCACGGGCAGCTTGCCG
GTGGTGCAGATGAACTTCAGGGTCAGCTTGCCGTAGGTGGCATCGCCCTCGCCCTCGCCGGACACGCTGA
ACTTGTGGCCGTTTACGTCGCCGTCCAGCTCGACCAGGAT
